>Addgene plasmid #109672 | p3E-rab18b | depositor full sequence | sequence record 206609 | Full Sequence
CTTTCCTGCGTTATCCCCTGATTCTGTGGATAACCGTATTACCGCCTTTGAGTGAGCTGATACCGCTCGC
CGCAGCCGAACGACCGAGCGCAGCGAGTCAGTGAGCGAGGAAGCGGAAGAGCGCCCAATACGCAAACCGC
CTCTCCCCGCGCGTTGGCCGATTCATTAATGCAGCTGGCACGACAGGTTTCCCGACTGGAAAGCGGGCAG
TGAGCGCAACGCAATTAATACGCGTACCGCTAGCCAGGAAGAGTTTGTAGAAACGCAAAAAGGCCATCCG
TCAGGATGGCCTTCTGCTTAGTTTGATGCCTGGCAGTTTATGGCGGGCGTCCTGCCCGCCACCCTCCGGG
CCGTTGCTTCACAACGTTCAAATCCGCTCCCGGCGGATTTGTCCTACTCAGGAGAGCGTTCACCGACAAA
CAACAGATAAAACGAAAGGCCCAGTCTTCCGACTGAGCCTTTCGTTTTATTTGATGCCTGGCAGTTCCCT
ACTCTCGCGTTAACGCTAGCATGGATGTTTTCCCAGTCACGACGTTGTAAAACGACGGCCAGTCTTAAGC
TCGGGCCCTGCAGCTCTAGAGCTCGAATTCTACAGGTCACTAATACCATCTAAGTAGTTGGTTCATAGTG
ACTGCATATGTTGTGTTTTACAGTATTATGTAGTCTGTTTTTTATGCAAAATCTAATTTAATATATTGAT
ATTTATATCATTTTACGTTTCTCGTTCAACTTTCTTGTACAAAGTGGTGGACGACGACGTGTTGACGACC
CTGAAGATTTTAATAATCGGAGAGAGCGGAGTCGGTAAATCGAGTTTGCTCCTGCGTTTCACAGATGACA
CCTTCGACCCAGAATTAGCAGCAACCATCGGTGTGGACTTCAAAGTCAAAACTATTGCGATCGATGGCAA
CCGAGCAAAACTGGCTATATGGGATACCGCAGGTCAGGAGAGGTTCAGAACTCTAACACCAAGCTACTAC
AGAGGGGCCCAGGGTGTCATTTTGGTGTATGATGTTACAAAGCGGGACACGTTCACAAAGCTTGAGAACT
GGCTCAATGAGCTGGAGACATACTGTACACGCAACGACCTGGTTAAAATGCTGGTGGGGAACAAAATCGA
CAAGGACAACCGTGAAGTGGACCGGAACGAAGGCTTGAAGTTTGCACGGAAACACTCTATGCTCTTTATC
GAGGCCAGCGCGAAGACGCGGGACGGAGTTCAGTGTGCCTTTGAGGAGCTGGTGGAGAAGATCCTGCAGA
CGCCGGGGCTCTGGGAAAGCAGCATCCAGAACCATGGTGTCCAGCTGTCTGATAATGAACCCCAGCGTCA
AGGAGCCTGCGGCGGATACTGCTCACTGGTTTAAGGATCCACCGCAACTTTATTATACAAAGTTGGCATT
ATAAAAAAGCATTGCTTATCAATTTGTTGCAACGAACAGGTCACTATCAGTCAAAATAAAATCATTATTT
GGAGCTCCATGGTAGCGTTAACGCGGCCGCGATATCCCCTATAGTGAGTCGTATTACATGGTCATAGCTG
TTTCCTGGCAGCTCTGGCCCGTGTCTCAAAATCTCTGATGTTACATTGCACAAGATAAAAATATATCATC
ATGAACAATAAAACTGTCTGCTTACATAAACAGTAATACAAGGGGTGTTATGAGCCATATTCAACGGGAA
ACGTCGAGGCCGCGATTAAATTCCAACATGGATGCTGATTTATATGGGTATAAATGGGCTCGCGATAATG
TCGGGCAATCAGGTGCGACAATCTATCGCTTGTATGGGAAGCCCGATGCGCCAGAGTTGTTTCTGAAACA
TGGCAAAGGTAGCGTTGCCAATGATGTTACAGATGAGATGGTCAGACTAAACTGGCTGACGGAATTTATG
CCTCTTCCGACCATCAAGCATTTTATCCGTACTCCTGATGATGCATGGTTACTCACCACTGCGATCCCCG
GAAAAACAGCATTCCAGGTATTAGAAGAATATCCTGATTCAGGTGAAAATATTGTTGATGCGCTGGCAGT
GTTCCTGCGCCGGTTGCATTCGATTCCTGTTTGTAATTGTCCTTTTAACAGCGATCGCGTATTTCGTCTC
GCTCAGGCGCAATCACGAATGAATAACGGTTTGGTTGATGCGAGTGATTTTGATGACGAGCGTAATGGCT
GGCCTGTTGAACAAGTCTGGAAAGAAATGCATAAACTTTTGCCATTCTCACCGGATTCAGTCGTCACTCA
TGGTGATTTCTCACTTGATAACCTTATTTTTGACGAGGGGAAATTAATAGGTTGTATTGATGTTGGACGA
GTCGGAATCGCAGACCGATACCAGGATCTTGCCATCCTATGGAACTGCCTCGGTGAGTTTTCTCCTTCAT
TACAGAAACGGCTTTTTCAAAAATATGGTATTGATAATCCTGATATGAATAAATTGCAGTTTCATTTGAT
GCTCGATGAGTTTTTCTAATCAGAATTGGTTAATTGGTTGTAACACTGGCAGAGCATTACGCTGACTTGA
CGGGACGGCGCAAGCTCATGACCAAAATCCCTTAACGTGAGTTACGCGTCGTTCCACTGAGCGTCAGACC
CCGTAGAAAAGATCAAAGGATCTTCTTGAGATCCTTTTTTTCTGCGCGTAATCTGCTGCTTGCAAACAAA
AAAACCACCGCTACCAGCGGTGGTTTGTTTGCCGGATCAAGAGCTACCAACTCTTTTTCCGAAGGTAACT
GGCTTCAGCAGAGCGCAGATACCAAATACTGTCCTTCTAGTGTAGCCGTAGTTAGGCCACCACTTCAAGA
ACTCTGTAGCACCGCCTACATACCTCGCTCTGCTAATCCTGTTACCAGTGGCTGCTGCCAGTGGCGATAA
GTCGTGTCTTACCGGGTTGGACTCAAGACGATAGTTACCGGATAAGGCGCAGCGGTCGGGCTGAACGGGG
GGTTCGTGCACACAGCCCAGCTTGGAGCGAACGACCTACACCGAACTGAGATACCTACAGCGTGAGCATT
GAGAAAGCGCCACGCTTCCCGAAGGGAGAAAGGCGGACAGGTATCCGGTAAGCGGCAGGGTCGGAACAGG
AGAGCGCACGAGGGAGCTTCCAGGGGGAAACGCCTGGTATCTTTATAGTCCTGTCGGGTTTCGCCACCTC
TGACTTGAGCGTCGATTTTTGTGATGCTCGTCAGGGGGGCGGAGCCTATGGAAAAACGCCAGCAACGCGG
CCTTTTTACGGTTCCTGGCCTTTTGCTGGCCTTTTGCTCACATGTT
Features (pLannotate 1.2.2; 11 found; start..end, strand, type, name):
    121..213     +  CDS            lacI (fragment): lac repressor; lacI; The lac repressor binds to the lac operator to inhibit transcription in E. coli. This inhibition can be relieved by adding lactose or isopropyl-β-D-thiogalactopyranoside (IPTG).
    268..295     -  terminator     rrnB T2 terminator: transcription terminator T2 from the E. coli rrnB gene
    427..470     +  terminator     rrnB T1 terminator: Escherichia coli rrnB; transcription terminator T1 from the E. coli rrnB gene
    517..553     -  CDS            lacZα (fragment): LacZα fragment of β-galactosidase; lacZ fragment
    624..748     -  protein_bind   attR2: mutant version of attR; recombination site for the Gateway® LR reaction LR Clonase™
    750..1355    +  CDS            Rab18: RAB18_MOUSE - Experimental evidence at protein level: Swiss-Prot protein existence level 1. Required for the localization of ZFYVE1 to lipid droplets and for its function in mediating the formation of endoplasmic reticulum- lipid droplets (ER-LD) contacts (By similarity). Plays a role in apical endocytosis/recycling (By similarity). Plays a key role in eye and brain development and neurodegeneration (By similarity). From Mus musculus (Mouse).
   1375..1395    -  protein_bind   attB3: mutant version of attB; core recombination site for the Gateway® BP reaction BP Clonase™
   1386..1471    -  protein_bind   attL1 (fragment): mutant version of attL; recombination site for the Gateway® LR reaction LR Clonase™
   1508..1526    -  promoter       T7 promoter: promoter for bacteriophage T7 RNA polymerase
   1660..2469    +  CDS            KanR: aminoglycoside phosphotransferase; aph(3')-Ia; confers resistance to kanamycin in bacteria or G418 (Geneticin®) in eukaryotes
   2616..3204    +  rep_origin     ori: high-copy-number ColE1/pMB1/pBR322/pUC origin of replication
