>Addgene plasmid #109672 | p3E-rab18b | addgene full sequence | sequence record 224183 | Addgene NGS Result
CATAGTGACTGCATATGTTGTGTTTTACAGTATTATGTAGTCTGTTTTTTATGCAAAATCTAATTTAATA
TATTGATATTTATATCATTTTACGTTTCTCGTTCAACTTTCTTGTACAAAGTGGTGGACGACGACGTGTT
GACGACCCTGAAGATTTTAATAATCGGAGAGAGCGGAGTCGGTAAATCGAGTTTGCTCCTGCGTTTCACA
GATGACACCTTCGACCCAGAATTAGCAGCAACCATCGGTGTGGACTTCAAAGTCAAAACTATTGCGATCG
ATGGCAACCGAGCAAAACTGGCTATATGGGATACCGCAGGTCAGGAGAGGTTCAGAACTCTAACACCAAG
CTACTACAGAGGGGCCCAGGGTGTCATTTTGGTGTATGATGTTACAAAGCGGGACACGTTCACAAAGCTT
GAGAACTGGCTCAATGAGCTGGAGACATACTGTACACGCAACGACCTGGTTAAAATGCTGGTGGGGAACA
AAATCGACAAGGACAACCGTGAAGTGGACCGGAACGAAGGCTTGAAGTTTGCACGGAAACACTCTATGCT
CTTTATCGAGGCCAGCGCGAAGACGCGGGACGGAGTTCAGTGTGCCTTTGAGGAGCTGGTGGAGAAGATC
CTGCAGACGCCGGGGCTCTGGGAAAGCAGCATCCAGAACCATGGTGTCCAGCTGTCTGATAATGAACCCC
AGCGTCAAGGAGCCTGCGGCGGATACTGCTCACTGGTTTAAGGATCCACCGCAACTTTATTATACAAAGT
TGGCATTATAAAAAAGCATTGCTTATCAATTTGTTGCAACGAACAGGTCACTATCAGTCAAAATAAAATC
ATTATTTGGAGCTCCATGGTAGCGTTAACGCGGCCGCGATATCCCCTATAGTGAGTCGTATTACATGGTC
ATAGCTGTTTCCTGGCAGCTCTGGCCCGTGTCTCAAAATCTCTGATGTTACATTGCACAAGATAAAAATA
TATCATCATGAACAATAAAACTGTCTGCTTACATAAACAGTAATACAAGGGGTGTTATGAGCCATATTCA
ACGGGAAACGTCGAGGCCGCGATTAAATTCCAACATGGATGCTGATTTATATGGGTATAAATGGGCTCGC
GATAATGTCGGGCAATCAGGTGCGACAATCTATCGCTTGTATGGGAAGCCCGATGCGCCAGAGTTGTTTC
TGAAACATGGCAAAGGTAGCGTTGCCAATGATGTTACAGATGAGATGGTCAGACTAAACTGGCTGACGGA
ATTTATGCCTCTTCCGACCATCAAGCATTTTATCCGTACTCCTGATGATGCATGGTTACTCACCACTGCG
ATCCCCGGAAAAACAGCATTCCAGGTATTAGAAGAATATCCTGATTCAGGTGAAAATATTGTTGATGCGC
TGGCAGTGTTCCTGCGCCGGTTGCATTCGATTCCTGTTTGTAATTGTCCTTTTAACAGCGATCGCGTATT
TCGTCTCGCTCAGGCGCAATCACGAATGAATAACGGTTTGGTTGATGCGAGTGATTTTGATGACGAGCGT
AATGGCTGGCCTGTTGAACAAGTCTGGAAAGAAATGCATAAACTTTTGCCATTCTCACCGGATTCAGTCG
TCACTCATGGTGATTTCTCACTTGATAACCTTATTTTTGACGAGGGGAAATTAATAGGTTGTATTGATGT
TGGACGAGTCGGAATCGCAGACCGATACCAGGATCTTGCCATCCTATGGAACTGCCTCGGTGAGTTTTCT
CCTTCATTACAGAAACGGCTTTTTCAAAAATATGGTATTGATAATCCTGATATGAATAAATTGCAGTTTC
ATTTGATGCTCGATGAGTTTTTCTAATCAGAATTGGTTAATTGGTTGTAACACTGGCAGAGCATTACGCT
GACTTGACGGGACGGCGCAAGCTCATGACCAAAATCCCTTAACGTGAGTTACGCGTCGTTCCACTGAGCG
TCAGACCCCGTAGAAAAGATCAAAGGATCTTCTTGAGATCCTTTTTTTCTGCGCGTAATCTGCTGCTTGC
AAACAAAAAAACCACCGCTACCAGCGGTGGTTTGTTTGCCGGATCAAGAGCTACCAACTCTTTTTCCGAA
GGTAACTGGCTTCAGCAGAGCGCAGATACCAAATACTGTTCTTCTAGTGTAGCCGTAGTTAGGCCACCAC
TTCAAGAACTCTGTAGCACCGCCTACATACCTCGCTCTGCTAATCCTGTTACCAGTGGCTGCTGCCAGTG
GCGATAAGTCGTGTCTTACCGGGTTGGACTCAAGACGATAGTTACCGGATAAGGCGCAGCGGTCGGGCTG
AACGGGGGGTTCGTGCACACAGCCCAGCTTGGAGCGAACGACCTACACCGAACTGAGATACCTACAGCGT
GAGCTATGAGAAAGCGCCACGCTTCCCGAAGGGAGAAAGGCGGACAGGTATCCGGTAAGCGGCAGGGTCG
GAACAGGAGAGCGCACGAGGGAGCTTCCAGGGGGAAACGCCTGGTATCTTTATAGTCCTGTCGGGTTTCG
CCACCTCTGACTTGAGCGTCGATTTTTGTGATGCTCGTCAGGGGGGCGGAGCCTATGGAAAAACGCCAGC
AACGCGGCCTTTTTACGGTTCCTGGCCTTTTGCTGGCCTTTTGCTCACATGTTCTTTCCTGCGTTATCCC
CTGATTCTGTGGATAACCGTATTACCGCCTTTGAGTGAGCTGATACCGCTCGCCGCAGCCGAACGACCGA
GCGCAGCGAGTCAGTGAGCGAGGAAGCGGAAGAGCGCCCAATACGCAAACCGCCTCTCCCCGCGCGTTGG
CCGATTCATTAATGCAGCTGGCACGACAGGTTTCCCGACTGGAAAGCGGGCAGTGAGCGCAACGCAATTA
ATACGCGTACCGCTAGCCAGGAAGAGTTTGTAGAAACGCAAAAAGGCCATCCGTCAGGATGGCCTTCTGC
TTAGTTTGATGCCTGGCAGTTTATGGCGGGCGTCCTGCCCGCCACCCTCCGGGCCGTTGCTTCACAACGT
TCAAATCCGCTCCCGGCGGATTTGTCCTACTCAGGAGAGCGTTCACCGACAAACAACAGATAAAACGAAA
GGCCCAGTCTTCCGACTGAGCCTTTCGTTTTATTTGATGCCTGGCAGTTCCCTACTCTCGCGTTAACGCT
AGCATGGATGTTTTCCCAGTCACGACGTTGTAAAACGACGGCCAGTCTTAAGCTCGGGCCCTGCAGCTCT
AGAGCTCGAATTCTACAGGTCACTAATACCATCTAAGTAGTTGGTT
Features (pLannotate 1.2.2; 12 found; start..end, strand, type, name):
      1..125     -  protein_bind   attR2: mutant version of attR; recombination site for the Gateway® LR reaction LR Clonase™
    127..732     +  CDS            Rab18: RAB18_MOUSE - Experimental evidence at protein level: Swiss-Prot protein existence level 1. Required for the localization of ZFYVE1 to lipid droplets and for its function in mediating the formation of endoplasmic reticulum- lipid droplets (ER-LD) contacts (By similarity). Plays a role in apical endocytosis/recycling (By similarity). Plays a key role in eye and brain development and neurodegeneration (By similarity). From Mus musculus (Mouse).
    752..772     -  protein_bind   attB3: mutant version of attB; core recombination site for the Gateway® BP reaction BP Clonase™
    763..848     -  protein_bind   attL1 (fragment): mutant version of attL; recombination site for the Gateway® LR reaction LR Clonase™
    885..903     -  promoter       T7 promoter: promoter for bacteriophage T7 RNA polymerase
   1037..1846    +  CDS            KanR: aminoglycoside phosphotransferase; aph(3')-Ia; confers resistance to kanamycin in bacteria or G418 (Geneticin®) in eukaryotes
   1993..2581    +  rep_origin     ori: high-copy-number ColE1/pMB1/pBR322/pUC origin of replication
   2764..2856    +  CDS            lacI (fragment): lac repressor; lacI; The lac repressor binds to the lac operator to inhibit transcription in E. coli. This inhibition can be relieved by adding lactose or isopropyl-β-D-thiogalactopyranoside (IPTG).
   2911..2938    -  terminator     rrnB T2 terminator: transcription terminator T2 from the E. coli rrnB gene
   3070..3113    +  terminator     rrnB T1 terminator: Escherichia coli rrnB; transcription terminator T1 from the E. coli rrnB gene
   3160..3196    -  CDS            lacZα (fragment): LacZα fragment of β-galactosidase; lacZ fragment
   3234..3263    -  protein_bind   attP2 (fragment): mutant version of attP; recombination site for the Gateway® BP reaction BP Clonase™
