[The description below was written by a language model from this plasmid's Addgene catalogue record and pLannotate feature annotations shown in this document.]
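Description:
p3E-rab18b is a 3' entry clone for multisite Gateway assembly, built by recombining the zebrafish (Danio rerio) rab18b coding sequence into the pDONR P2R-P3 donor backbone. It is a small plasmid of about 3.3 kb, maintained in E. coli at high copy from a ColE1/pUC-type origin and selected with kanamycin through an aph(3')-Ia resistance gene. Two sequence records, one from the depositor and one from repository sequencing, are the same length. They carry essentially the same features and differ mainly in where the circular sequence is opened.

The payload is a roughly 600 bp open reading frame. The automated annotation labels it by similarity to mouse Rab18, a small GTPase linked to ER–lipid droplet contacts and endocytic recycling, but the catalogue entry identifies it as the zebrafish paralogue rab18b. It is flanked on one side by attR2 and on the other by a site containing the attB3 core. The software calls that second site an attL1 fragment, but in this backbone it would be expected to be attL3. These sites allow an LR reaction to place rab18b in the third position of a three-fragment assembly, downstream of a 5' promoter element and a middle entry element. A fluorescent protein or other tag in the middle position would therefore be fused to the N-terminal end of Rab18b.

The plasmid has no eukaryotic promoter or polyadenylation signal annotated, so expression depends on the other entry clones and the destination vector. The remaining features are backbone elements: rrnB T1 and T2 terminators that insulate the cloning site, a T7 promoter, and short lacI and lacZα remnants. The associated work used such constructs for in vivo cell biological screening in zebrafish.
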