Addgene plasmid #109672: p3E-rab18b
Purpose: Multisite gateway vector for 3' tagging with rab18b
Depositing lab: Rob Parton. Depositing organization: University of Queensland, Institute for Molecular Bioscience. Publication: In vivo cell biological screening identifies an endocytic capture mechanism for T-tubule formation. Hall TE, Martel N, Ariotti N, Xiong Z, Lo HP, Ferguson C, Rae J, Lim YW, Parton RG. Nat Commun. 2020 Jul 24;11(1):3711. doi: 10.1038/s41467-020-17486-w. PubMed 32709891.
Backbone
  Vector backbone: pDONR p2R-p3
  Vector type: Zebrafish plasmids
Growth in bacteria
  Bacterial resistance: Kanamycin, 50 μg/mL
  Growth temperature: 37°C
  Growth strain: DH5alpha
  Copy number: High Copy
Gene/Insert
  Gene/Insert name: rab18b
  Species: D. rerio (zebrafish)
  Entrez Gene: rab18b (a.k.a. zgc:92523)
  Cloning method: Gateway Cloning
Terms and licenses: Academic/Nonprofit Terms; Industry Terms: Not Available to Industry
How to cite: p3E-rab18b was a gift from Rob Parton (Addgene plasmid # 109672 ; http://n2t.net/addgene:109672 ; RRID:Addgene_109672)
